Addgene plasmid #200679: pLV-EF1A-CD19.28H.28TM.BB.3z
Purpose: Modular CD28hinge-CD28transmembrane-41BB-CD3z CAR backbone, For Transient Expression or Lentiviral Production
Depositing lab: Michele Bernasconi. Depositing organization: Universitaet Bern. Publication: CD276-CAR T cells and Dual-CAR T cells targeting CD276/FGFR4 promote rhabdomyosarcoma clearance in orthotopic mouse models. Timpanaro A, Piccand C, Dzhumashev D, Anton-Joseph S, Robbi A, Moser J, Rossler J, Bernasconi M. J Exp Clin Cancer Res. 2023 Nov 4;42(1):293. doi: 10.1186/s13046-023-02838-3. PubMed 37924157.
Backbone
  Vector backbone: pLV
  Backbone manufacturer: VectorBuilder
  Backbone size w/o insert (bp): 6451
  Vector type: Mammalian Expression, Lentiviral
Growth in bacteria
  Bacterial resistance: Ampicillin, 100 μg/mL
  Growth temperature: 37°C
  Growth strain: NEB Stable
  Copy number: High Copy
Gene/Insert
  Gene/Insert name: FMC63-CD28HD-CD28TM-41BB-CD3z-P2A-EGFP (alt names: CD19(FMC63)-CAR, CD28 hinge, CD28 transmembrane, 41BB costim., CD3z stim domains, P2A-GFP marker; Contains: FMC63-scFV, CD28 Hinge domain, CD28-transmembrane domain, 41BB-ITD, CD3z-ITD)
  Species: H. sapiens (human)
  Insert size (bp): 2340
  Entrez Gene: CD28 (a.k.a. Tp44); CD247 (a.k.a. CD3-ZETA, CD3H, CD3Q, CD3Z, CD3ZETA, IMD25, T3Z, TCRZ); TNFRSF9 (a.k.a. 4-1BB, CD137, CDw137, ILA, IMD109)
  Promoter: EF1a-short
  Tag / fusion protein: MycTag (N terminal on insert)
  Cloning method: Gibson Cloning
  Sequencing primers: 5′ tgatgtcgtgtactggctcc; 3′ tttcttccacgtcgcctgcttg
Terms and licenses: Academic/Nonprofit Terms; Industry Terms: Not Available to Industry
How to cite: pLV-EF1A-CD19.28H.28TM.BB.3z was a gift from Michele Bernasconi (Addgene plasmid # 200679 ; http://n2t.net/addgene:200679 ; RRID:Addgene_200679)
