[The description below was written by a language model from this plasmid's Addgene catalogue record and pLannotate feature annotations shown in this document.]
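Description:
pLV-EF1A-CD19.28H.28TM.BB.3z is a third-generation-style, self-inactivating HIV-1 lentiviral transfer plasmid built on a commercial pLV backbone, intended either for transient expression in mammalian cells or for producing lentivirus. In bacteria it is maintained by a high-copy ColE1/pUC origin and selected with ampicillin through the bla gene. The backbone also carries an f1 origin, an SV40 origin and residual lac and phage-promoter elements. The viral portion runs from an RSV promoter fused to a truncated 5' LTR, which drives genomic RNA synthesis in packaging cells, through the Ψ packaging signal, a gag fragment, the RRE for Rev-dependent export and the cPPT/CTS. It ends in a WPRE, a ΔU3 3' LTR and an SV40 polyadenylation signal.

The payload is a CD19-directed chimeric antigen receptor expressed from the short (core) EF-1α promoter, with the promoter and coding region flanked by Gateway attB sites left from vector assembly. The receptor comprises the mouse-derived FMC63 scFv, annotated as light- and heavy-chain variable segments, followed by the human CD28 hinge and transmembrane domains, the 4-1BB costimulatory domain and the CD3ζ signalling domain. The catalogue lists an N-terminal Myc tag. Neither the tag nor the 4-1BB segment is separately annotated in the feature table, although a gap between the CD28 and CD3ζ features is consistent with the latter. A P2A peptide links the CAR to EGFP, so both proteins arise from one transcript and fluorescence marks transduced cells. The plasmid is described as a modular CAR backbone, and the associated work concerns CAR T cells against rhabdomyosarcoma antigens, though the record does not state what role this CD19 CAR played in it.
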