Features (pLannotate 1.2.2; 33 found; start..end, strand, type, name):
      3..229     +  promoter       RSV promoter: Rous sarcoma virus enhancer/promoter
    230..410     +  LTR            5' LTR (truncated): truncated 5' long terminal repeat (LTR) from HIV-1
    457..582     +  misc_feature   HIV-1 Ψ: packaging signal of human immunodeficiency virus type 1
    566..929     +  CDS            HIV-1 gag (fragment): gag protein from human immunodeficiency virus 1; gag
   1075..1308    +  misc_feature   RRE: The Rev response element (RRE) of HIV-1 allows for Rev-dependent mRNA export from the nucleus to the cytoplasm.
   1685..1785    +  CDS            Rev (fragment): human immunodeficiency virus 1 (HIV-1) Rev protein; rev; enhances nuclear export of unspliced and incompletely spliced viral mRNAs
   1803..1920    +  misc_feature   cPPT/CTS: central polypurine tract and central termination sequence of HIV-1
   1938..1958    +  protein_bind   attB4: mutant version of attB; core recombination site for the Gateway® BP reaction BP Clonase™
   1965..2176    +  promoter       EF-1α core promoter: core promoter for human elongation factor EF-1α
   2183..2203    +  protein_bind   attB1: mutant version of attB; core recombination site for the Gateway® BP reaction BP Clonase™
   2354..2671    +  CDS            KV5AB_MOUSE: Experimental evidence at protein level: Swiss-Prot protein existence level 1. From Mus musculus (Mouse).
   2729..3016    +  CDS            HVM44_MOUSE (fragment): Experimental evidence at protein level: Swiss-Prot protein existence level 1. From Mus musculus (Mouse).
   3092..3319    +  CDS            CD28 (fragment): CD28_HUMAN - Experimental evidence at protein level: Swiss-Prot protein existence level 1. Involved in T-cell activation, the induction of cell proliferation and cytokine production and promotion of T-cell survival. Enhances the production of IL4 and IL10 in T-cells in conjunction with TCR/CD3 ligation and CD40L costimulation (PubMed:8617933). Isoform 3 enhances CD40L-mediated activation of NF-kappa-B and kinases MAPK8 and PAK2 in T-cells (PubMed:15067037). From Homo sapiens (Human).
   3425..3766    +  CDS            CD247 (fragment): CD3Z_HUMAN - Also known as CD3Z, T3Z, TCRZ. Experimental evidence at protein level: Swiss-Prot protein existence level 1. Part of the TCR-CD3 complex present on T-lymphocyte cell surface that plays an essential role in adaptive immune response. When antigen presenting cells (APCs) activate T-cell receptor (TCR), TCR- mediated signals are transmitted across the cell membrane by the CD3 chains CD3D, CD3E, CD3G and CD3Z. All CD3 chains contain immunoreceptor tyrosine-based activation motifs (ITAMs) in their cytoplasmic domain. Upon TCR engagement, these motifs become phosphorylated by Src family
   3779..3834    +  CDS            P2A (fragment): 2A peptide from porcine teschovirus-1 polyprotein Eukaryotic ribosomes fail to insert a peptide bond between the Gly and Pro residues, yielding separate polypeptides.
   3836..4552    +  CDS            EGFP: the original enhanced GFP (Yang et al., 1996) mammalian codon-optimized
   4562..4586    -  protein_bind   attB2: mutant version of attB; recombination site for the Gateway® BP reaction BP Clonase™
   4604..5192    +  misc_feature   WPRE: woodchuck hepatitis virus posttranscriptional regulatory element
   5259..5278    +  misc_feature   cPPT/CTS (fragment): central polypurine tract and central termination sequence of HIV-1
   5280..5513    +  LTR            3' LTR (ΔU3): self-inactivating 3' long terminal repeat (LTR) from HIV-1
   5585..5706    +  polyA_signal   SV40 poly(A) signal: SV40 polyadenylation signal
   5746..5881    +  rep_origin     SV40 ori: SV40 origin of replication
   5902..5920    -  promoter       T7 promoter: promoter for bacteriophage T7 RNA polymerase
   5928..6083    +  CDS            lacZα (fragment): LacZα fragment of β-galactosidase; lacZ fragment
   6088..6516    +  rep_origin     f1 ori (sequence partly withheld): f1 bacteriophage origin of replication; arrow indicates direction of (+) strand synthesis
   6569..6673    +  promoter       AmpR promoter: bla
   6674..7534    +  CDS            AmpR: β-lactamase; bla; confers resistance to ampicillin, carbenicillin, and related antibiotics
   7705..8293    +  rep_origin     ori: high-copy-number ColE1/pMB1/pBR322/pUC origin of replication
   8476..8568    +  CDS            lacI (fragment): lac repressor; lacI; The lac repressor binds to the lac operator to inhibit transcription in E. coli. This inhibition can be relieved by adding lactose or isopropyl-β-D-thiogalactopyranoside (IPTG).
   8581..8602    +  protein_bind   CAP binding site: CAP binding activates transcription in the presence of cAMP. E. coli catabolite activator protein
   8617..8647    +  promoter       lac promoter: promoter for the E. coli lac operon
   8655..8671    +  protein_bind   lac operator: The lac repressor binds to the lac operator to inhibit transcription in E. coli. This inhibition can be relieved by adding lactose or isopropyl-β-D-thiogalactopyranoside (IPTG). lac repressor encoded by lacI
   8716..8734    +  promoter       T3 promoter: promoter for bacteriophage T3 RNA polymerase
>Addgene plasmid #200679 | pLV-EF1A-CD19.28H.28TM.BB.3z | addgene full sequence | sequence record 392606 | Addgene NGS Result
AATGTAGTCTTATGCAATACTCTTGTAGTCTTGCAACATGGTAACGATGAGTTAGCAACATGCCTTACAA
GGAGAGAAAAAGCACCGTGCATGCCGATTGGTGGAAGTAAGGTGGTACGATCGTGCCTTATTAGGAAGGC
AACAGACGGGTCTGACATGGATTGGACGAACCACTGAATTGCCGCATTGCAGAGATATTGTATTTAAGTG
CCTAGCTCGATACATAAACGGGTCTCTCTGGTTAGACCAGATCTGAGCCTGGGAGCTCTCTGGCTAACTA
GGGAACCCACTGCTTAAGCCTCAATAAAGCTTGCCTTGAGTGCTTCAAGTAGTGTGTGCCCGTCTGTTGT
GTGACTCTGGTAACTAGAGATCCCTCAGACCCTTTTAGTCAGTGTGGAAAATCTCTAGCAGTGGCGCCCG
AACAGGGACTTGAAAGCGAAAGGGAAACCAGAGGAGCTCTCTCGACGCAGGACTCGGCTTGCTGAAGCGC
GCACGGCAAGAGGCGAGGGGCGGCGACTGGTGAGTACGCCAAAAATTTTGACTAGCGGAGGCTAGAAGGA
GAGAGATGGGTGCGAGAGCGTCAGTATTAAGCGGGGGAGAATTAGATCGCGATGGGAAAAAATTCGGTTA
AGGCCAGGGGGAAAGAAAAAATATAAATTAAAACATATAGTATGGGCAAGCAGGGAGCTAGAACGATTCG
CAGTTAATCCTGGCCTGTTAGAAACATCAGAAGGCTGTAGACAAATACTGGGACAGCTACAACCATCCCT
TCAGACAGGATCAGAAGAACTTAGATCATTATATAATACAGTAGCAACCCTCTATTGTGTGCATCAAAGG
ATAGAGATAAAAGACACCAAGGAAGCTTTAGACAAGATAGAGGAAGAGCAAAACAAAAGTAAGACCACCG
CACAGCAAGCGGCCGCTGATCTTCAGACCTGGAGGAGGAGATATGAGGGACAATTGGAGAAGTGAATTAT
ATAAATATAAAGTAGTAAAAATTGAACCATTAGGAGTAGCACCCACCAAGGCAAAGAGAAGAGTGGTGCA
GAGAGAAAAAAGAGCAGTGGGAATAGGAGCTTTGTTCCTTGGGTTCTTGGGAGCAGCAGGAAGCACTATG
GGCGCAGCGTCAATGACGCTGACGGTACAGGCCAGACAATTATTGTCTGGTATAGTGCAGCAGCAGAACA
ATTTGCTGAGGGCTATTGAGGCGCAACAGCATCTGTTGCAACTCACAGTCTGGGGCATCAAGCAGCTCCA
GGCAAGAATCCTGGCTGTGGAAAGATACCTAAAGGATCAACAGCTCCTGGGGATTTGGGGTTGCTCTGGA
AAACTCATTTGCACCACTGCTGTGCCTTGGAATGCTAGTTGGAGTAATAAATCTCTGGAACAGATTTGGA
ATCACACGACCTGGATGGAGTGGGACAGAGAAATTAACAATTACACAAGCTTAATACACTCCTTAATTGA
AGAATCGCAAAACCAGCAAGAAAAGAATGAACAAGAATTATTGGAATTAGATAAATGGGCAAGTTTGTGG
AATTGGTTTAACATAACAAATTGGCTGTGGTATATAAAATTATTCATAATGATAGTAGGAGGCTTGGTAG
GTTTAAGAATAGTTTTTGCTGTACTTTCTATAGTGAATAGAGTTAGGCAGGGATATTCACCATTATCGTT
TCAGACCCACCTCCCAACCCCGAGGGGACCCGACAGGCCCGAAGGAATAGAAGAAGAAGGTGGAGAGAGA
GACAGAGACAGATCCATTCGATTAGTGAACGGATCTCGACGGTATCGCTAGCTTTTAAAAGAAAAGGGGG
GATTGGGGGGTACAGTGCAGGGGAAAGAATAGTAGACATAATAGCAACAGACATACAAACTAAAGAATTA
CAAAAACAAATTACAAAAATTCAAAATTTTACTAGTGATTATCGGATCAACTTTGTATAGAAAAGTTGTC
TAGAGGGCAGAGCGCACATCGCCCACAGTCCCCGAGAAGTTGGGGGGAGGGGTCGGCAATTGAACCGGTG
CCTAGAGAAGGTGGCGCGGGGTAAACTGGGAAAGTGATGTCGTGTACTGGCTCCGCCTTTTTCCCGAGGG
TGGGGGAGAACCGTATATAAGTGCAGTAGTCGCCGTGAACGTTCTTTTTCGCAACGGGTTTGCCGCCAGA
ACACAGGGATCCCAAGTTTGTACAAAAAAGCAGGCTGCCACCATGCTCAGGCTGCTCTTGGCTCTCAACT
TATTCCCTTCAATTCAAGTAACAGGACTCGAGGAACAAAAACTCATCTCAGAAGAGGATCTGGAACAAAA
GCTCATTTCAGAAGAAGATCTGCTCGAGGTCGACGGAGACGCCGACATCCAGATGACACAGACTACATCC
TCCCTGTCTGCCTCTCTGGGAGACAGAGTCACCATCAGTTGCAGGGCAAGTCAGGACATCTCTAAGTATT
TGAATTGGTATCAGCAGAAACCAGATGGAACTGTTAAACTCCTGATCTACCATACATCAAGATTACACTC
AGGAGTCCCATCAAGGTTCAGTGGCAGTGGGTCTGGAACAGATTATTCTCTCACCATTAGCAACCTGGAG
CAAGAAGATATTGCCACTTACTTTTGCCAACAGGGTAATACGCTTCCGTACACGTTCGGAGGGGGGACTA
AGTTGGAAATAACAGGCTCCACCTCTGGATCCGGCAAGCCCGGATCTGGCGAGGGATCCACCAAGGGCGA
GGTGAAACTGCAGGAGTCAGGACCTGGCCTGGTGGCGCCCTCACAGAGCCTGTCCGTCACATGCACTGTC
TCAGGGGTCTCATTACCCGACTATGGTGTAAGCTGGATTCGCCAGCCTCCACGAAAGGGTCTGGAGTGGC
TGGGAGTAATATGGGGTAGTGAAACCACATACTATAATTCAGCTCTCAAATCCAGACTGACCATCATCAA
GGACAACTCCAAGAGCCAAGTTTTCTTAAAAATGAACAGTCTGCAAACTGATGACACAGCCATTTACTAC
TGTGCCAAACATTATTACTACGGTGGTAGCTATGCTATGGACTACTGGGGTCAAGGAACCTCAGTCACCG
TCTCCGGTACCATTGAAGTTATGTATCCTCCTCCTTACCTAGACAATGAGAAGAGCAATGGAACCATTAT
CCATGTGAAAGGGAAACACCTTTGTCCAAGTCCCCTATTTCCCGGACCTTCTAAGCCCTTTTGGGTGCTG
GTGGTGGTTGGTGGAGTCCTGGCTTGCTATAGCTTGCTAGTAACAGTGGCCTTTATTATTTTCTGGGTGA
GGAAACGGGGCAGAAAGAAACTCCTGTATATATTCAAACAACCATTTATGAGACCAGTACAAACTACTCA
AGAGGAAGATGGCTGTAGCTGCCGATTTCCAGAAGAAGAAGAAGGAGGATGTGAACTGTCCGGACTGAGA
GTGAAGTTCAGCAGGAGCGCAGACGCCCCCGCGTACCAGCAGGGCCAGAACCAGCTCTATAACGAGCTCA
ATCTAGGACGAAGAGAGGAGTACGATGTTTTGGACAAGAGGCGTGGCCGGGACCCTGAGATGGGGGGAAA
GCCGCAGAGAAGGAAGAACCCTCAGGAAGGCCTGTACAATGAACTGCAGAAAGATAAGATGGCGGAGGCC
TACAGTGAGATTGGGATGAAAGGCGAGCGCCGGAGGGGCAAGGGGCACGATGGCCTTTACCAGGGTCTCA
GTACAGCCACCAAGGACACCTACGACGCCCTTCACATGCAGGCCCTGCCCCCTCGCTCCGGACGTACGGC
CACGAACTTCTCTCTGTTAAAGCAAGCAGGCGACGTGGAAGAAAACCCCGGTCCCGTGAGCAAGGGCGAG
GAGCTGTTCACCGGGGTGGTGCCCATCCTGGTCGAGCTGGACGGCGACGTAAACGGCCACAAGTTCAGCG
TGTCCGGCGAGGGCGAGGGCGATGCCACCTACGGCAAGCTGACCCTGAAGTTCATCTGCACCACCGGCAA
GCTGCCCGTGCCCTGGCCCACCCTCGTGACCACCCTGACCTACGGCGTGCAGTGCTTCAGCCGCTACCCC
GACCACATGAAGCAGCACGACTTCTTCAAGTCCGCCATGCCCGAAGGCTACGTCCAGGAGCGCACCATCT
TCTTCAAGGACGACGGCAACTACAAGACCCGCGCCGAGGTGAAGTTCGAGGGCGACACCCTGGTGAACCG
CATCGAGCTGAAGGGCATCGACTTCAAGGAGGACGGCAACATCCTGGGGCACAAGCTGGAGTACAACTAC
AACAGCCACAACGTCTATATCATGGCCGACAAGCAGAAGAACGGCATCAAGGTGAACTTCAAGATCCGCC
ACAACATCGAGGACGGCAGCGTGCAGCTCGCCGACCACTACCAGCAGAACACCCCCATCGGCGACGGCCC
CGTGCTGCTGCCCGACAACCACTACCTGAGCACCCAGTCCGCCCTGAGCAAAGACCCCAACGAGAAGCGC
GATCACATGGTCCTGCTGGAGTTCGTGACCGCCGCCGGGATCACTCTCGGCATGGACGAGCTGTACAAGT
AAGGGCCCCGTACCCAGCTTTCTTGTACAAAGTGGTGATAATCGAATTCCGATAATCAACCTCTGGATTA
CAAAATTTGTGAAAGATTGACTGGTATTCTTAACTATGTTGCTCCTTTTACGCTATGTGGATACGCTGCT
TTAATGCCTTTGTATCATGCTATTGCTTCCCGTATGGCTTTCATTTTCTCCTCCTTGTATAAATCCTGGT
TGCTGTCTCTTTATGAGGAGTTGTGGCCCGTTGTCAGGCAACGTGGCGTGGTGTGCACTGTGTTTGCTGA
CGCAACCCCCACTGGTTGGGGCATTGCCACCACCTGTCAGCTCCTTTCCGGGACTTTCGCTTTCCCCCTC
CCTATTGCCACGGCGGAACTCATCGCCGCCTGCCTTGCCCGCTGCTGGACAGGGGCTCGGCTGTTGGGCA
CTGACAATTCCGTGGTGTTGTCGGGGAAGCTGACGTCCTTTCCATGGCTGCTCGCCTGTGTTGCCACCTG
GATTCTGCGCGGGACGTCCTTCTGCTACGTCCCTTCGGCCCTCAATCCAGCGGACCTTCCTTCCCGCGGC
CTGCTGCCGGCTCTGCGGCCTCTTCCGCGTCTTCGCCTTCGCCCTCAGACGAGTCGGATCTCCCTTTGGG
CCGCCTCCCCGCATCGGGAATTCCCGCGGTTCGCTTTAAGACCAATGACTTACAAGGCAGCTGTAGATCT
TAGCCACTTTTTAAAAGAAAAGGGGGGACTGGAAGGGCTAATTCACTCCCAACGAAGACAAGATCTGCTT
TTTGCTTGTACTGGGTCTCTCTGGTTAGACCAGATCTGAGCCTGGGAGCTCTCTGGCTAACTAGGGAACC
CACTGCTTAAGCCTCAATAAAGCTTGCCTTGAGTGCTTCAAGTAGTGTGTGCCCGTCTGTTGTGTGACTC
TGGTAACTAGAGATCCCTCAGACCCTTTTAGTCAGTGTGGAAAATCTCTAGCAGTAGTAGTTCATGTCAT
CTTATTATTCAGTATTTATAACTTGCAAAGAAATGAATATCAGAGAGTGAGAGGAACTTGTTTATTGCAG
CTTATAATGGTTACAAATAAAGCAATAGCATCACAAATTTCACAAATAAAGCATTTTTTTCACTGCATTC
TAGTTGTGGTTTGTCCAAACTCATCAATGTATCTTATCATGTCTGGCTCTAGCTATCCCGCCCCTAACTC
CGCCCATCCCGCCCCTAACTCCGCCCAGTTCCGCCCATTCTCCGCCCCATGGCTGACTAATTTTTTTTAT
TTATGCAGAGGCCGAGGCCGCCTCGGCCTCTGAGCTATTCCAGAAGTAGTGAGGAGGCTTTTTTGGAGGC
CTAGGGACGTACCCAATTCGCCCTATAGTGAGTCGTATTACGCGCGCTCACTGGCCGTCGTTTTACAACG
TCGTGACTGGGAAAACCCTGGCGTTACCCAACTTAATCGCCTTGCAGCACATCCCCCTTTCGCCAGCTGG
CGTAATAGCGAAGAGGCCCGCACCGATCGCCCTTCCCAACAGTTGCGCAGCCTGAATGGCGAATGGG
[124 nt withheld, positions 6088-6211]
C
[91 nt withheld, positions 6213-6303]
A
[49 nt withheld, positions 6305-6353]
CCTTTGACGTTGGAGTCCACGTTCTTT
[37 nt withheld, positions 6381-6417]
ACCCTATCTCGGTCTATTCTTTTGATTTATAAGGGATTTTGCCGATTTCGGCCTATTGGTTAAAAAATGA
GCTGATTTAACAAAAATTTAACGCGAATTTTAACAAAATATTAACGCTTACAATTTAGGTGGCACTTTTC
GGGGAAATGTGCGCGGAACCCCTATTTGTTTATTTTTCTAAATACATTCAAATATGTATCCGCTCATGAG
ACAATAACCCTGATAAATGCTTCAATAATATTGAAAAAGGAAGAGTATGAGTATTCAACATTTCCGTGTC
GCCCTTATTCCCTTTTTTGCGGCATTTTGCCTTCCTGTTTTTGCTCACCCAGAAACGCTGGTGAAAGTAA
AAGATGCTGAAGATCAGTTGGGTGCACGAGTGGGTTACATCGAACTGGATCTCAACAGCGGTAAGATCCT
TGAGAGTTTTCGCCCCGAAGAACGTTTTCCAATGATGAGCACTTTTAAAGTTCTGCTATGTGGCGCGGTA
TTATCCCGTATTGACGCCGGGCAAGAGCAACTCGGTCGCCGCATACACTATTCTCAGAATGACTTGGTTG
AGTACTCACCAGTCACAGAAAAGCATCTTACGGATGGCATGACAGTAAGAGAATTATGCAGTGCTGCCAT
AACCATGAGTGATAACACTGCGGCCAACTTACTTCTGACAACGATCGGAGGACCGAAGGAGCTAACCGCT
TTTTTGCACAACATGGGGGATCATGTAACTCGCCTTGATCGTTGGGAACCGGAGCTGAATGAAGCCATAC
CAAACGACGAGCGTGACACCACGATGCCTGTAGCAATGGCAACAACGTTGCGCAAACTATTAACTGGCGA
ACTACTTACTCTAGCTTCCCGGCAACAATTAATAGACTGGATGGAGGCGGATAAAGTTGCAGGACCACTT
CTGCGCTCGGCCCTTCCGGCTGGCTGGTTTATTGCTGATAAATCTGGAGCCGGTGAGCGTGGGTCTCGCG
GTATCATTGCAGCACTGGGGCCAGATGGTAAGCCCTCCCGTATCGTAGTTATCTACACGACGGGGAGTCA
GGCAACTATGGATGAACGAAATAGACAGATCGCTGAGATAGGTGCCTCACTGATTAAGCATTGGTAACTG
TCAGACCAAGTTTACTCATATATACTTTAGATTGATTTAAAACTTCATTTTTAATTTAAAAGGATCTAGG
TGAAGATCCTTTTTGATAATCTCATGACCAAAATCCCTTAACGTGAGTTTTCGTTCCACTGAGCGTCAGA
CCCCGTAGAAAAGATCAAAGGATCTTCTTGAGATCCTTTTTTTCTGCGCGTAATCTGCTGCTTGCAAACA
AAAAAACCACCGCTACCAGCGGTGGTTTGTTTGCCGGATCAAGAGCTACCAACTCTTTTTCCGAAGGTAA
CTGGCTTCAGCAGAGCGCAGATACCAAATACTGTTCTTCTAGTGTAGCCGTAGTTAGGCCACCACTTCAA
GAACTCTGTAGCACCGCCTACATACCTCGCTCTGCTAATCCTGTTACCAGTGGCTGCTGCCAGTGGCGAT
AAGTCGTGTCTTACCGGGTTGGACTCAAGACGATAGTTACCGGATAAGGCGCAGCGGTCGGGCTGAACGG
GGGGTTCGTGCACACAGCCCAGCTTGGAGCGAACGACCTACACCGAACTGAGATACCTACAGCGTGAGCT
ATGAGAAAGCGCCACGCTTCCCGAAGAGAGAAAGGCGGACAGGTATCCGGTAAGCGGCAGGGTCGGAACA
GGAGAGCGCACGAGGGAGCTTCCAGGGGGAAACGCCTGGTATCTTTATAGTCCTGTCGGGTTTCGCCACC
TCTGACTTGAGCGTCGATTTTTGTGATGCTCGTCAGGGGGGCGGAGCCTATGGAAAAACGCCAGCAACGC
GGCCTTTTTACGGTTCCTGGCCTTTTGCTGGCCTTTTGCTCACATGTTCTTTCCTGCGTTATCCCCTGAT
TCTGTGGATAACCGTATTACCGCCTTTGAGTGAGCTGATACCGCTCGCCGCAGCCGAACGACCGAGCGCA
GCGAGTCAGTGAGCGAGGAAGCGGAAGAGCGCCCAATACGCAAACCGCCTCTCCCCGCGCGTTGGCCGAT
TCATTAATGCAGCTGGCACGACAGGTTTCCCGACTGGAAAGCGGGCAGTGAGCGCAACGCAATTAATGTG
AGTTAGCTCACTCATTAGGCACCCCAGGCTTTACACTTTATGCTTCCGGCTCGTATGTTGTGTGGAATTG
TGAGCGGATAACAATTTCACACAGGAAACAGCTATGACCATGATTACGCCAAGCGCGCAATTAACCCTCA
CTAAAGGGAACAAAAGCTGGAGCTGCAAGCTT
